Addgene plasmid #122962: pcDNA3.1_Floxed-STOP Fluc
Purpose: Firefly luciferase (Fluc)-based bioluminescent reporter for Cre-loxP DNA recombination reaction
Depositing lab: Moritoshi Sato. Depositing organization: The University of Tokyo. Publication: A photoactivatable Cre-loxP recombination system for optogenetic genome engineering. Kawano F, Okazaki R, Yazawa M, Sato M. Nat Chem Biol. 2016 Dec;12(12):1059-1064. doi: 10.1038/nchembio.2205. Epub 2016 Oct 10. PubMed 27723747.
Backbone
  Vector backbone: pcDNA3.1(+)
  Backbone manufacturer: Invitrogen
  Backbone size w/o insert (bp): 5354
  Vector type: Mammalian Expression, Cre/Lox, Luciferase
  Selectable markers: Neomycin (select with G418)
Growth in bacteria
  Bacterial resistance: Ampicillin, 100 μg/mL
  Growth temperature: 37°C
  Growth strain: DH5alpha
  Copy number: High Copy
Gene/Insert
  Gene/Insert name: pcDNA3.1_Floxed-STOP Fluc
  Species: Synthetic
  Insert size (bp): 2523
  Promoter: CMV
  Cloning method: Restriction Enzyme; 5′ cloning site Hind III (not destroyed); 3′ cloning site Xho I (not destroyed)
  Sequencing primers: 5′ T7 forward; 3′ BGH reverse
Terms and licenses: Academic/Nonprofit Terms; Industry Terms: Not Available to Industry
How to cite: pcDNA3.1_Floxed-STOP Fluc was a gift from Moritoshi Sato (Addgene plasmid # 122962 ; http://n2t.net/addgene:122962 ; RRID:Addgene_122962)
