[The description below was written by a language model from this plasmid's Addgene catalogue record, the feature table of its GenBank file and pLannotate feature annotations shown in this document.]
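Description:
pcDNA3.1_Floxed-STOP Fluc is a mammalian expression plasmid built on the pcDNA3.1(+) backbone that serves as a bioluminescent reporter for Cre-loxP recombination. It is propagated in E. coli as a high-copy plasmid through a ColE1/pUC-type origin with ampicillin selection (AmpR under its own bla promoter). It also carries an f1 origin and an SV40 promoter-driven neomycin resistance cassette with an SV40 polyadenylation signal, allowing G418 selection of stably transfected mammalian cells.

The synthetic insert of about 2.5 kb sits between HindIII and XhoI sites downstream of the CMV enhancer/promoter and the T7 promoter. It begins with a loxP site, followed by a roughly 800 bp transcriptional STOP element and then a second loxP site in the same orientation. The depositor's annotation labels the STOP element simply as poly-A, while the automated annotation resolves it into three tandem copies of the SV40 poly(A) signal, each with a flanking fragment of SV40 large T antigen sequence. Immediately after the second loxP lies the firefly luciferase open reading frame, identified as the synthetic luc2 version, terminated by the backbone's bGH polyadenylation signal. In the unrecombined state, CMV-driven transcripts are expected to be terminated and polyadenylated within the floxed cassette, so little luciferase should be made. Cre excises the STOP element between the directly repeated loxP sites, leaving a single loxP and placing luciferase under direct CMV control, so that luminescence reports recombinase activity.

The construct was deposited in connection with work on a photoactivatable Cre-loxP system for optogenetic genome engineering, where such a reporter gives a quantitative readout of recombination. The depositor's map and the sequenced record differ by a few bases in total length but agree on the layout of the insert.
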