LOCUS       Exported 7877 bp ds-DNA circular SYN 06-FEB-2019
DEFINITION  synthetic circular DNA
ACCESSION   .
VERSION     .
KEYWORDS    .
SOURCE      synthetic DNA construct
  ORGANISM  synthetic DNA construct
REFERENCE   1 (bases 1 to 7877)
  AUTHORS   .
  TITLE     Direct Submission
  JOURNAL   Exported Feb 6, 2019 from SnapGene Viewer 4.2.11
            http://www.snapgene.com
FEATURES             Location/Qualifiers
     source          1..7877
                     /organism="synthetic DNA construct"
                     /mol_type="other DNA"
     misc_feature    911..916
                     /label=HindIII
     misc_feature    917..950
                     /label=loxP
                     /label=loxP(1)
     misc_feature    957..1752
                     /label=poly-A
     misc_feature    1759..1792
                     /label=loxP
     misc_feature    1805..1807
                     /label=Start codon
     misc_feature    1808..3436
                     /label=Fluc
     misc_feature    3437..3439
                     /label=Stop codon
     misc_feature    3440..3445
                     /label=XhoI
ORIGIN
        1 gacggatcgg gagatctccc gatcccctat ggtgcactct cagtacaatc tgctctgatg
       61 ccgcatagtt aagccagtat ctgctccctg cttgtgtgtt ggaggtcgct gagtagtgcg
      121 cgagcaaaat ttaagctaca acaaggcaag gcttgaccga caattgcatg aagaatctgc
      181 ttagggttag gcgttttgcg ctgcttcgcg atgtacgggc cagatatacg cgttgacatt
      241 gattattgac tagttattaa tagtaatcaa ttacggggtc attagttcat agcccatata
      301 tggagttccg cgttacataa cttacggtaa atggcccgcc tggctgaccg cccaacgacc
      361 cccgcccatt gacgtcaata atgacgtatg ttcccatagt aacgccaata gggactttcc
      421 attgacgtca atgggtggag tatttacggt aaactgccca cttggcagta catcaagtgt
      481 atcatatgcc aagtacgccc cctattgacg tcaatgacgg taaatggccc gcctggcatt
      541 atgcccagta catgacctta tgggactttc ctacttggca gtacatctac gtattagtca
      601 tcgctattac catggtgatg cggttttggc agtacatcaa tgggcgtgga tagcggtttg
      661 actcacgggg atttccaagt ctccacccca ttgacgtcaa tgggagtttg ttttggcacc
      721 aaaatcaacg ggactttcca aaatgtcgta acaactccgc cccattgacg caaatgggcg
      781 gtaggcgtgt acggtgggag gtctatataa gcagagctct ctggctaact agagaaccca
      841 ctgcttactg gcttatcgaa attaatacga ctcactatag ggagacccaa gctggctagc
      901 gtttaaactt aagcttataa cttcgtatag catacattat acgaagttat ggtaccgcag
      961 atctgcgact ctagaggatc tgcgactcta gaggatcata atcagccata ccacatttgt
     1021 agaggtttta cttgctttaa aaaacctccc acacctcccc ctgaacctga aacataaaat
     1081 gaatgcaatt gttgttgtta acttgtttat tgcagcttat aatggttaca aataaagcaa
     1141 tagcatcaca aatttcacaa ataaagcatt tttttcactg cattctagtt gtggtttgtc
     1201 caaactcatc aatgtatctt atcatgtctg gatctgcgac tctagaggat cataatcagc
     1261 cataccacat ttgtagaggt tttacttgct ttaaaaaacc tcccacacct ccccctgaac
     1321 ctgaaacata aaatgaatgc aattgttgtt gttaacttgt ttattgcagc ttataatggt
     1381 tacaaataaa gcaatagcat cacaaatttc acaaataaag catttttttc actgcattct
     1441 agttgtggtt tgtccaaact catcaatgta tcttatcatg tctggatctg cgactctaga
     1501 ggatcataat cagccatacc acatttgtag aggttttact tgctttaaaa aacctcccac
     1561 acctccccct gaacctgaaa cataaaatga atgcaattgt tgttgttaac ttgtttattg
     1621 cagcttataa tggttacaaa taaagcaata gcatcacaaa tttcacaaat aaagcatttt
     1681 tttcactgca ttctagttgt ggtttgtcca aactcatcaa tgtatcttat catgtctgga
     1741 tccccatcaa gcatcgatat aacttcgtat agcatacatt atacgaagtt atgaattcgc
     1801 cgccatggaa gatgccaaaa acattaagaa gggcccagcg ccattctacc cactcgaaga
     1861 cgggaccgcc ggcgagcagc tgcacaaagc catgaagcgc tacgccctgg tgcccggcac
     1921 catcgccttt accgacgcac atatcgaggt ggacattacc tacgccgagt acttcgagat
     1981 gagcgttcgg ctggcagaag ctatgaagcg ctatgggctg aatacaaacc atcggatcgt
     2041 ggtgtgcagc gagaatagct tgcagttctt catgcccgtg ttgggtgccc tgttcatcgg
     2101 tgtggctgtg gccccagcta acgacatcta caacgagcgc gagctgctga acagcatggg
     2161 catcagccag cccaccgtcg tattcgtgag caagaaaggg ctgcaaaaga tcctcaacgt
     2221 gcaaaagaag ctaccgatca tacaaaagat catcatcatg gatagcaaga ccgactacca
     2281 gggcttccaa agcatgtaca ccttcgtgac ttcccatttg ccacccggct tcaacgagta
     2341 cgacttcgtg cccgagagct tcgaccggga caaaaccatc gccctgatca tgaacagtag
     2401 tggcagtacc ggattgccca agggcgtagc cctaccgcac cgcaccgctt gtgtccgatt
     2461 cagtcatgcc cgcgacccca tcttcggcaa ccagatcatc cccgacaccg ctatcctcag
     2521 cgtggtgcca tttcaccacg gcttcggcat gttcaccacg ctgggctact tgatctgcgg
     2581 ctttcgggtc gtgctcatgt accgcttcga ggaggagcta ttcttgcgca gcttgcaaga
     2641 ctataagatt caatctgccc tgctggtgcc cacactattt agcttcttcg ctaagagcac
     2701 tctcatcgac aagtacgacc taagcaactt gcacgagatc gccagcggcg gggcgccgct
     2761 cagcaaggag gtaggtgagg ccgtggccaa acgcttccac ctaccaggca tccgccaggg
     2821 ctacggcctg acagaaacaa ccagcgccat tctgatcacc cccgaagggg acgacaagcc
     2881 tggcgcagta ggcaaggtgg tgcccttctt cgaggctaag gtggtggact tggacaccgg
     2941 taagacactg ggtgtgaacc agcgcggcga gctgtgcgtc cgtggcccca tgatcatgag
     3001 cggctacgtt aacaaccccg aggctacaaa cgctctcatc gacaaggacg gctggctgca
     3061 cagcggcgac atcgcctact gggacgagga cgagcacttc ttcatcgtgg accggctgaa
     3121 gagcctgatc aaatacaagg gctaccaggt agccccagcc gaactggaga gcatcctgct
     3181 gcaacacccc aacatcttcg acgccggggt cgccggcctg cccgacgacg atgccggcga
     3241 gctgcccgcc gcagtcgtcg tgctggaaca cggtaaaacc atgaccgaga aggagatcgt
     3301 ggactatgtg gccagccagg ttacaaccgc caagaagctg cgcggtggtg ttgtgttcgt
     3361 ggacgaggtg cctaaaggac tgaccggcaa gttggacgcc cgcaagatcc gcgagattct
     3421 cattaaggcc aagaagtaac tcgaggggcc cgtttaaacc cgctgatcag cctcgactgt
     3481 gccttctagt tgccagccat ctgttgtttg cccctccccc gtgccttcct tgaccctgga
     3541 aggtgccact cccactgtcc tttcctaata aaatgaggaa attgcatcgc attgtctgag
     3601 taggtgtcat tctattctgg ggggtggggt ggggcaggac agcaaggggg aggattggga
     3661 agacaatagc aggcatgctg gggatgcggt gggctctatg gcttctgagg cggaaagaac
     3721 cagctggggc tctagggggt atccccnnnn nnnnnnnnnn nnnnnnnnnn nnnnnnnnnn
     3781 nnnnnnnnnn nnnnnnnnnn nnnnnnnnnn nnnnnnnnnn nnnnnnnnnn nnnnnnnnnn
     3841 nnnnnnnnnn nnnnnnnnnn nnnnnnnnnn cnnnnnnnnn nnnnnnnnnn nnnnnnnnnn
     3901 nnnnnnnnnn nnnnnnnnnn nnnnnnnnnn nnnnnnnnnn nnnnnnnnnn nnnnnnnnnn
     3961 nnannnnnnn nnnnnnnnnn nnnnnnnnnn nnnnnnnnnn nnnnnnnnnn nncctttgac
     4021 gttggagtcc acgttctttn nnnnnnnnnn nnnnnnnnnn nnnnnnnnnn nnnnnnaccc
     4081 tatctcggtc tattcttttg atttataagg gattttgccg atttcggcct attggttaaa
     4141 aaatgagctg atttaacaaa aatttaacgc gaattaattc tgtggaatgt gtgtcagtta
     4201 gggtgtggaa agtccccagg ctccccagca ggcagaagta tgcaaagcat gcatctcaat
     4261 tagtcagcaa ccaggtgtgg aaagtcccca ggctccccag caggcagaag tatgcaaagc
     4321 atgcatctca attagtcagc aaccatagtc ccgcccctaa ctccgcccat cccgccccta
     4381 actccgccca gttccgccca ttctccgccc catggctgac taattttttt tatttatgca
     4441 gaggccgagg ccgcctctgc ctctgagcta ttccagaagt agtgaggagg cttttttgga
     4501 ggcctaggct tttgcaaaaa gctcccggga gcttgtatat ccattttcgg atctgatcaa
     4561 gagacaggat gaggatcgtt tcgcatgatt gaacaagatg gattgcacgc aggttctccg
     4621 gccgcttggg tggagaggct attcggctat gactgggcac aacagacaat cggctgctct
     4681 gatgccgccg tgttccggct gtcagcgcag gggcgcccgg ttctttttgt caagaccgac
     4741 ctgtccggtg ccctgaatga actgcaggac gaggcagcgc ggctatcgtg gctggccacg
     4801 acgggcgttc cttgcgcagc tgtgctcgac gttgtcactg aagcgggaag ggactggctg
     4861 ctattgggcg aagtgccggg gcaggatctc ctgtcatctc accttgctcc tgccgagaaa
     4921 gtatccatca tggctgatgc aatgcggcgg ctgcatacgc ttgatccggc tacctgccca
     4981 ttcgaccacc aagcgaaaca tcgcatcgag cgagcacgta ctcggatgga agccggtctt
     5041 gtcgatcagg atgatctgga cgaagagcat caggggctcg cgccagccga actgttcgcc
     5101 aggctcaagg cgcgcatgcc cgacggcgag gatctcgtcg tgacccatgg cgatgcctgc
     5161 ttgccgaata tcatggtgga aaatggccgc ttttctggat tcatcgactg tggccggctg
     5221 ggtgtggcgg accgctatca ggacatagcg ttggctaccc gtgatattgc tgaagagctt
     5281 ggcggcgaat gggctgaccg cttcctcgtg ctttacggta tcgccgctcc cgattcgcag
     5341 cgcatcgcct tctatcgcct tcttgacgag ttcttctgag cgggactctg gggttcgaaa
     5401 tgaccgacca agcgacgccc aacctgccat cacgagattt cgattccacc gccgccttct
     5461 atgaaaggtt gggcttcgga atcgttttcc gggacgccgg ctggatgatc ctccagcgcg
     5521 gggatctcat gctggagttc ttcgcccacc ccaacttgtt tattgcagct tataatggtt
     5581 acaaataaag caatagcatc acaaatttca caaataaagc atttttttca ctgcattcta
     5641 gttgtggttt gtccaaactc atcaatgtat cttatcatgt ctgtataccg tcgacctcta
     5701 gctagagctt ggcgtaatca tggtcatagc tgtttcctgt gtgaaattgt tatccgctca
     5761 caattccaca caacatacga gccggaagca taaagtgtaa agcctggggt gcctaatgag
     5821 tgagctaact cacattaatt gcgttgcgct cactgcccgc tttccagtcg ggaaacctgt
     5881 cgtgccagct gcattaatga atcggccaac gcgcggggag aggcggtttg cgtattgggc
     5941 gctcttccgc ttcctcgctc actgactcgc tgcgctcggt cgttcggctg cggcgagcgg
     6001 tatcagctca ctcaaaggcg gtaatacggt tatccacaga atcaggggat aacgcaggaa
     6061 agaacatgtg agcaaaaggc cagcaaaagg ccaggaaccg taaaaaggcc gcgttgctgg
     6121 cgtttttcca taggctccgc ccccctgacg agcatcacaa aaatcgacgc tcaagtcaga
     6181 ggtggcgaaa cccgacagga ctataaagat accaggcgtt tccccctgga agctccctcg
     6241 tgcgctctcc tgttccgacc ctgccgctta ccggatacct gtccgccttt ctcccttcgg
     6301 gaagcgtggc gctttctcat agctcacgct gtaggtatct cagttcggtg taggtcgttc
     6361 gctccaagct gggctgtgtg cacgaacccc ccgttcagcc cgaccgctgc gccttatccg
     6421 gtaactatcg tcttgagtcc aacccggtaa gacacgactt atcgccactg gcagcagcca
     6481 ctggtaacag gattagcaga gcgaggtatg taggcggtgc tacagagttc ttgaagtggt
     6541 ggcctaacta cggctacact agaagaacag tatttggtat ctgcgctctg ctgaagccag
     6601 ttaccttcgg aaaaagagtt ggtagctctt gatccggcaa acaaaccacc gctggtagcg
     6661 gtttttttgt ttgcaagcag cagattacgc gcagaaaaaa aggatctcaa gaagatcctt
     6721 tgatcttttc tacggggtct gacgctcagt ggaacgaaaa ctcacgttaa gggattttgg
     6781 tcatgagatt atcaaaaagg atcttcacct agatcctttt aaattaaaaa tgaagtttta
     6841 aatcaatcta aagtatatat gagtaaactt ggtctgacag ttaccaatgc ttaatcagtg
     6901 aggcacctat ctcagcgatc tgtctatttc gttcatccat agttgcctga ctccccgtcg
     6961 tgtagataac tacgatacgg gagggcttac catctggccc cagtgctgca atgataccgc
     7021 gagacccacg ctcaccggct ccagatttat cagcaataaa ccagccagcc ggaagggccg
     7081 agcgcagaag tggtcctgca actttatccg cctccatcca gtctattaat tgttgccggg
     7141 aagctagagt aagtagttcg ccagttaata gtttgcgcaa cgttgttgcc attgctacag
     7201 gcatcgtggt gtcacgctcg tcgtttggta tggcttcatt cagctccggt tcccaacgat
     7261 caaggcgagt tacatgatcc cccatgttgt gcaaaaaagc ggttagctcc ttcggtcctc
     7321 cgatcgttgt cagaagtaag ttggccgcag tgttatcact catggttatg gcagcactgc
     7381 ataattctct tactgtcatg ccatccgtaa gatgcttttc tgtgactggt gagtactcaa
     7441 ccaagtcatt ctgagaatag tgtatgcggc gaccgagttg ctcttgcccg gcgtcaatac
     7501 gggataatac cgcgccacat agcagaactt taaaagtgct catcattgga aaacgttctt
     7561 cggggcgaaa actctcaagg atcttaccgc tgttgagatc cagttcgatg taacccactc
     7621 gtgcacccaa ctgatcttca gcatctttta ctttcaccag cgtttctggg tgagcaaaaa
     7681 caggaaggca aaatgccgca aaaaagggaa taagggcgac acggaaatgt tgaatactca
     7741 tactcttcct ttttcaatat tattgaagca tttatcaggg ttattgtctc atgagcggat
     7801 acatatttga atgtatttag aaaaataaac aaataggggt tccgcgcaca tttccccgaa
     7861 aagtgccacc tgacgtc
//
