Features (pLannotate 1.2.2; 28 found; start..end, strand, type, name):
     28..80      -  misc_feature   bom (fragment): basis of mobility region from pBR322
    235..614     +  enhancer       CMV enhancer: human cytomegalovirus immediate early enhancer
    615..818     +  promoter       CMV promoter: human cytomegalovirus (CMV) immediate early promoter
    814..847     +  LTR            5' LTR (truncated) (fragment): truncated 5' long terminal repeat (LTR) from HIV-1
    863..881     +  promoter       T7 promoter: promoter for bacteriophage T7 RNA polymerase
    917..950     +  protein_bind   loxP: Cre-mediated recombination occurs in the 8-bp core sequence (GCATACAT). Cre recombinase
    994..1077    +  CDS            large T antigen (fragment): large T antigen from SV40 (simian virus 40)
   1100..1234    +  polyA_signal   SV40 poly(A) signal: SV40 polyadenylation signal
   1248..1331    +  CDS            large T antigen (fragment): large T antigen from SV40 (simian virus 40)
   1354..1488    +  polyA_signal   SV40 poly(A) signal: SV40 polyadenylation signal
   1502..1585    +  CDS            large T antigen (fragment): large T antigen from SV40 (simian virus 40)
   1608..1742    +  polyA_signal   SV40 poly(A) signal: SV40 polyadenylation signal
   1759..1792    +  protein_bind   loxP: Cre-mediated recombination occurs in the 8-bp core sequence (GCATACAT). Cre recombinase
   1805..3436    +  CDS            luciferase: firefly luciferase synthetic luc2 version of the luciferase gene
   3483..3707    +  polyA_signal   bGH poly(A) signal: bovine growth hormone polyadenylation signal
   3711..3732    +  promoter       SV40 promoter (fragment): SV40 enhancer and early promoter
   3753..4181    +  rep_origin     f1 ori (sequence partly withheld): f1 bacteriophage origin of replication; arrow indicates direction of (+) strand synthesis
   4195..4524    +  promoter       SV40 promoter: SV40 enhancer and early promoter
   4591..5382    +  CDS            neo: KKA2_KLEPN - Also known as kan, nptII. Experimental evidence at protein level: Swiss-Prot protein existence level 1. Resistance to kanamycin, neomycin, paromomycin, ribostamycin, butirosin and gentamicin B. From Klebsiella pneumoniae.
   5406..5564    +  CDS            ble (fragment): BLE_KLEPN - Experimental evidence at protein level: Swiss-Prot protein existence level 1. Binding protein with a strong affinity to the bleomycin family of antibiotics. Binds to CL990; an antimitotic-antibiotic compound. From Klebsiella pneumoniae.
   5559..5680    +  polyA_signal   SV40 poly(A) signal: SV40 polyadenylation signal
   5753..5769    -  protein_bind   lac operator: The lac repressor binds to the lac operator to inhibit transcription in E. coli. This inhibition can be relieved by adding lactose or isopropyl-β-D-thiogalactopyranoside (IPTG). lac repressor encoded by lacI
   5777..5807    -  promoter       lac promoter: promoter for the E. coli lac operon
   5822..5843    -  protein_bind   CAP binding site: CAP binding activates transcription in the presence of cAMP. E. coli catabolite activator protein
   5856..5948    -  CDS            lacI (fragment): lac repressor; lacI; The lac repressor binds to the lac operator to inhibit transcription in E. coli. This inhibition can be relieved by adding lactose or isopropyl-β-D-thiogalactopyranoside (IPTG).
   6131..6719    -  rep_origin     ori: high-copy-number ColE1/pMB1/pBR322/pUC origin of replication
   6890..7750    -  CDS            AmpR: β-lactamase; bla; confers resistance to ampicillin, carbenicillin, and related antibiotics
   7751..7855    -  promoter       AmpR promoter: bla
>Addgene plasmid #122962 | pcDNA3.1_Floxed-STOP Fluc | addgene full sequence | sequence record 239376 | Addgene NGS Result
GACGGATCGGGAGATCTCCCGATCCCCTATGGTGCACTCTCAGTACAATCTGCTCTGATGCCGCATAGTT
AAGCCAGTATCTGCTCCCTGCTTGTGTGTTGGAGGTCGCTGAGTAGTGCGCGAGCAAAATTTAAGCTACA
ACAAGGCAAGGCTTGACCGACAATTGCATGAAGAATCTGCTTAGGGTTAGGCGTTTTGCGCTGCTTCGCG
ATGTACGGGCCAGATATACGCGTTGACATTGATTATTGACTAGTTATTAATAGTAATCAATTACGGGGTC
ATTAGTTCATAGCCCATATATGGAGTTCCGCGTTACATAACTTACGGTAAATGGCCCGCCTGGCTGACCG
CCCAACGACCCCCGCCCATTGACGTCAATAATGACGTATGTTCCCATAGTAACGCCAATAGGGACTTTCC
ATTGACGTCAATGGGTGGAGTATTTACGGTAAACTGCCCACTTGGCAGTACATCAAGTGTATCATATGCC
AAGTACGCCCCCTATTGACGTCAATGACGGTAAATGGCCCGCCTGGCATTATGCCCAGTACATGACCTTA
TGGGACTTTCCTACTTGGCAGTACATCTACGTATTAGTCATCGCTATTACCATGGTGATGCGGTTTTGGC
AGTACATCAATGGGCGTGGATAGCGGTTTGACTCACGGGGATTTCCAAGTCTCCACCCCATTGACGTCAA
TGGGAGTTTGTTTTGGCACCAAAATCAACGGGACTTTCCAAAATGTCGTAACAACTCCGCCCCATTGACG
CAAATGGGCGGTAGGCGTGTACGGTGGGAGGTCTATATAAGCAGAGCTCTCTGGCTAACTAGAGAACCCA
CTGCTTACTGGCTTATCGAAATTAATACGACTCACTATAGGGAGACCCAAGCTGGCTAGCGTTTAAACTT
AAGCTTATAACTTCGTATAGCATACATTATACGAAGTTATGGTACCGCAGATCTGCGACTCTAGAGGATC
TGCGACTCTAGAGGATCATAATCAGCCATACCACATTTGTAGAGGTTTTACTTGCTTTAAAAAACCTCCC
ACACCTCCCCCTGAACCTGAAACATAAAATGAATGCAATTGTTGTTGTTAACTTGTTTATTGCAGCTTAT
AATGGTTACAAATAAAGCAATAGCATCACAAATTTCACAAATAAAGCATTTTTTTCACTGCATTCTAGTT
GTGGTTTGTCCAAACTCATCAATGTATCTTATCATGTCTGGATCTGCGACTCTAGAGGATCATAATCAGC
CATACCACATTTGTAGAGGTTTTACTTGCTTTAAAAAACCTCCCACACCTCCCCCTGAACCTGAAACATA
AAATGAATGCAATTGTTGTTGTTAACTTGTTTATTGCAGCTTATAATGGTTACAAATAAAGCAATAGCAT
CACAAATTTCACAAATAAAGCATTTTTTTCACTGCATTCTAGTTGTGGTTTGTCCAAACTCATCAATGTA
TCTTATCATGTCTGGATCTGCGACTCTAGAGGATCATAATCAGCCATACCACATTTGTAGAGGTTTTACT
TGCTTTAAAAAACCTCCCACACCTCCCCCTGAACCTGAAACATAAAATGAATGCAATTGTTGTTGTTAAC
TTGTTTATTGCAGCTTATAATGGTTACAAATAAAGCAATAGCATCACAAATTTCACAAATAAAGCATTTT
TTTCACTGCATTCTAGTTGTGGTTTGTCCAAACTCATCAATGTATCTTATCATGTCTGGATCCCCATCAA
GCATCGATATAACTTCGTATAGCATACATTATACGAAGTTATGAATTCGCCGCCATGGAAGATGCCAAAA
ACATTAAGAAGGGCCCAGCGCCATTCTACCCACTCGAAGACGGGACCGCCGGCGAGCAGCTGCACAAAGC
CATGAAGCGCTACGCCCTGGTGCCCGGCACCATCGCCTTTACCGACGCACATATCGAGGTGGACATTACC
TACGCCGAGTACTTCGAGATGAGCGTTCGGCTGGCAGAAGCTATGAAGCGCTATGGGCTGAATACAAACC
ATCGGATCGTGGTGTGCAGCGAGAATAGCTTGCAGTTCTTCATGCCCGTGTTGGGTGCCCTGTTCATCGG
TGTGGCTGTGGCCCCAGCTAACGACATCTACAACGAGCGCGAGCTGCTGAACAGCATGGGCATCAGCCAG
CCCACCGTCGTATTCGTGAGCAAGAAAGGGCTGCAAAAGATCCTCAACGTGCAAAAGAAGCTACCGATCA
TACAAAAGATCATCATCATGGATAGCAAGACCGACTACCAGGGCTTCCAAAGCATGTACACCTTCGTGAC
TTCCCATTTGCCACCCGGCTTCAACGAGTACGACTTCGTGCCCGAGAGCTTCGACCGGGACAAAACCATC
GCCCTGATCATGAACAGTAGTGGCAGTACCGGATTGCCCAAGGGCGTAGCCCTACCGCACCGCACCGCTT
GTGTCCGATTCAGTCATGCCCGCGACCCCATCTTCGGCAACCAGATCATCCCCGACACCGCTATCCTCAG
CGTGGTGCCATTTCACCACGGCTTCGGCATGTTCACCACGCTGGGCTACTTGATCTGCGGCTTTCGGGTC
GTGCTCATGTACCGCTTCGAGGAGGAGCTATTCTTGCGCAGCTTGCAAGACTATAAGATTCAATCTGCCC
TGCTGGTGCCCACACTATTTAGCTTCTTCGCTAAGAGCACTCTCATCGACAAGTACGACCTAAGCAACTT
GCACGAGATCGCCAGCGGCGGGGCGCCGCTCAGCAAGGAGGTAGGTGAGGCCGTGGCCAAACGCTTCCAC
CTACCAGGCATCCGCCAGGGCTACGGCCTGACAGAAACAACCAGCGCCATTCTGATCACCCCCGAAGGGG
ACGACAAGCCTGGCGCAGTAGGCAAGGTGGTGCCCTTCTTCGAGGCTAAGGTGGTGGACTTGGACACCGG
TAAGACACTGGGTGTGAACCAGCGCGGCGAGCTGTGCGTCCGTGGCCCCATGATCATGAGCGGCTACGTT
AACAACCCCGAGGCTACAAACGCTCTCATCGACAAGGACGGCTGGCTGCACAGCGGCGACATCGCCTACT
GGGACGAGGACGAGCACTTCTTCATCGTGGACCGGCTGAAGAGCCTGATCAAATACAAGGGCTACCAGGT
AGCCCCAGCCGAACTGGAGAGCATCCTGCTGCAACACCCCAACATCTTCGACGCCGGGGTCGCCGGCCTG
CCCGACGACGATGCCGGCGAGCTGCCCGCCGCAGTCGTCGTGCTGGAACACGGTAAAACCATGACCGAGA
AGGAGATCGTGGACTATGTGGCCAGCCAGGTTACAACCGCCAAGAAGCTGCGCGGTGGTGTTGTGTTCGT
GGACGAGGTGCCTAAAGGACTGACCGGCAAGTTGGACGCCCGCAAGATCCGCGAGATTCTCATTAAGGCC
AAGAAGTAACTCGAGTCTAGAGGGCCCGTTTAAACCCGCTGATCAGCCTCGACTGTGCCTTCTAGTTGCC
AGCCATCTGTTGTTTGCCCCTCCCCCGTGCCTTCCTTGACCCTGGAAGGTGCCACTCCCACTGTCCTTTC
CTAATAAAATGAGGAAATTGCATCGCATTGTCTGAGTAGGTGTCATTCTATTCTGGGGGGTGGGGTGGGG
CAGGACAGCAAGGGGGAGGATTGGGAAGACAATAGCAGGCATGCTGGGGATGCGGTGGGCTCTATGGCTT
CTGAGGCGGAAAGAACCAGCTGGGGCTCTAGGGGGTATCCCC
[124 nt withheld, positions 3753-3876]
C
[91 nt withheld, positions 3878-3968]
A
[49 nt withheld, positions 3970-4018]
CCTTTGACGTTGGAGTCCACGTTCTTT
[37 nt withheld, positions 4046-4082]
ACCCTATCTCGGTCTATTCTTTTGATTTATAAGGGATTTTGCCGATTTCGGCCTATTGGTTAAAAAATGA
GCTGATTTAACAAAAATTTAACGCGAATTAATTCTGTGGAATGTGTGTCAGTTAGGGTGTGGAAAGTCCC
CAGGCTCCCCAGCAGGCAGAAGTATGCAAAGCATGCATCTCAATTAGTCAGCAACCAGGTGTGGAAAGTC
CCCAGGCTCCCCAGCAGGCAGAAGTATGCAAAGCATGCATCTCAATTAGTCAGCAACCATAGTCCCGCCC
CTAACTCCGCCCATCCCGCCCCTAACTCCGCCCAGTTCCGCCCATTCTCCGCCCCATGGCTGACTAATTT
TTTTTATTTATGCAGAGGCCGAGGCCGCCTCTGCCTCTGAGCTATTCCAGAAGTAGTGAGGAGGCTTTTT
TGGAGGCCTAGGCTTTTGCAAAAAGCTCCCGGGAGCTTGTATATCCATTTTCGGATCTGATCAAGAGACA
GGATGAGGATCGTTTCGCATGATTGAACAAGATGGATTGCACGCAGGTTCTCCGGCCGCTTGGGTGGAGA
GGCTATTCGGCTATGACTGGGCACAACAGACAATCGGCTGCTCTGATGCCGCCGTGTTCCGGCTGTCAGC
GCAGGGGCGCCCGGTTCTTTTTGTCAAGACCGACCTGTCCGGTGCCCTGAATGAACTGCAGGACGAGGCA
GCGCGGCTATCGTGGCTGGCCACGACGGGCGTTCCTTGCGCAGCTGTGCTCGACGTTGTCACTGAAGCGG
GAAGGGACTGGCTGCTATTGGGCGAAGTGCCGGGGCAGGATCTCCTGTCATCTCACCTTGCTCCTGCCGA
GAAAGTATCCATCATGGCTGATGCAATGCGGCGGCTGCATACGCTTGATCCGGCTACCTGCCCATTCGAC
CACCAAGCGAAACATCGCATCGAGCGAGCACGTACTCGGATGGAAGCCGGTCTTGTCGATCAGGATGATC
TGGACGAAGAGCATCAGGGGCTCGCGCCAGCCGAACTGTTCGCCAGGCTCAAGGCGCGCATGCCCGACGG
CGAGGATCTCGTCGTGACCCATGGCGATGCCTGCTTGCCGAATATCATGGTGGAAAATGGCCGCTTTTCT
GGATTCATCGACTGTGGCCGGCTGGGTGTGGCGGACCGCTATCAGGACATAGCGTTGGCTACCCGTGATA
TTGCTGAAGAGCTTGGCGGCGAATGGGCTGACCGCTTCCTCGTGCTTTACGGTATCGCCGCTCCCGATTC
GCAGCGCATCGCCTTCTATCGCCTTCTTGACGAGTTCTTCTGAGCGGGACTCTGGGGTTCGAAATGACCG
ACCAAGCGACGCCCAACCTGCCATCACGAGATTTCGATTCCACCGCCGCCTTCTATGAAAGGTTGGGCTT
CGGAATCGTTTTCCGGGACGCCGGCTGGATGATCCTCCAGCGCGGGGATCTCATGCTGGAGTTCTTCGCC
CACCCCAACTTGTTTATTGCAGCTTATAATGGTTACAAATAAAGCAATAGCATCACAAATTTCACAAATA
AAGCATTTTTTTCACTGCATTCTAGTTGTGGTTTGTCCAAACTCATCAATGTATCTTATCATGTCTGTAT
ACCGTCGACCTCTAGCTAGAGCTTGGCGTAATCATGGTCATAGCTGTTTCCTGTGTGAAATTGTTATCCG
CTCACAATTCCACACAACATACGAGCCGGAAGCATAAAGTGTAAAGCCTGGGGTGCCTAATGAGTGAGCT
AACTCACATTAATTGCGTTGCGCTCACTGCCCGCTTTCCAGTCGGGAAACCTGTCGTGCCAGCTGCATTA
ATGAATCGGCCAACGCGCGGGGAGAGGCGGTTTGCGTATTGGGCGCTCTTCCGCTTCCTCGCTCACTGAC
TCGCTGCGCTCGGTCGTTCGGCTGCGGCGAGCGGTATCAGCTCACTCAAAGGCGGTAATACGGTTATCCA
CAGAATCAGGGGATAACGCAGGAAAGAACATGTGAGCAAAAGGCCAGCAAAAGGCCAGGAACCGTAAAAA
GGCCGCGTTGCTGGCGTTTTTCCATAGGCTCCGCCCCCCTGACGAGCATCACAAAAATCGACGCTCAAGT
CAGAGGTGGCGAAACCCGACAGGACTATAAAGATACCAGGCGTTTCCCCCTGGAAGCTCCCTCGTGCGCT
CTCCTGTTCCGACCCTGCCGCTTACCGGATACCTGTCCGCCTTTCTCCCTTCGGGAAGCGTGGCGCTTTC
TCATAGCTCACGCTGTAGGTATCTCAGTTCGGTGTAGGTCGTTCGCTCCAAGCTGGGCTGTGTGCACGAA
CCCCCCGTTCAGCCCGACCGCTGCGCCTTATCCGGTAACTATCGTCTTGAGTCCAACCCGGTAAGACACG
ACTTATCGCCACTGGCAGCAGCCACTGGTAACAGGATTAGCAGAGCGAGGTATGTAGGCGGTGCTACAGA
GTTCTTGAAGTGGTGGCCTAACTACGGCTACACTAGAAGAACAGTATTTGGTATCTGCGCTCTGCTGAAG
CCAGTTACCTTCGGAAAAAGAGTTGGTAGCTCTTGATCCGGCAAACAAACCACCGCTGGTAGCGGTGGTT
TTTTTGTTTGCAAGCAGCAGATTACGCGCAGAAAAAAAGGATCTCAAGAAGATCCTTTGATCTTTTCTAC
GGGGTCTGACGCTCAGTGGAACGAAAACTCACGTTAAGGGATTTTGGTCATGAGATTATCAAAAAGGATC
TTCACCTAGATCCTTTTAAATTAAAAATGAAGTTTTAAATCAATCTAAAGTATATATGAGTAAACTTGGT
CTGACAGTTACCAATGCTTAATCAGTGAGGCACCTATCTCAGCGATCTGTCTATTTCGTTCATCCATAGT
TGCCTGACTCCCCGTCGTGTAGATAACTACGATACGGGAGGGCTTACCATCTGGCCCCAGTGCTGCAATG
ATACCGCGAGACCCACGCTCACCGGCTCCAGATTTATCAGCAATAAACCAGCCAGCCGGAAGGGCCGAGC
GCAGAAGTGGTCCTGCAACTTTATCCGCCTCCATCCAGTCTATTAATTGTTGCCGGGAAGCTAGAGTAAG
TAGTTCGCCAGTTAATAGTTTGCGCAACGTTGTTGCCATTGCTACAGGCATCGTGGTGTCACGCTCGTCG
TTTGGTATGGCTTCATTCAGCTCCGGTTCCCAACGATCAAGGCGAGTTACATGATCCCCCATGTTGTGCA
AAAAAGCGGTTAGCTCCTTCGGTCCTCCGATCGTTGTCAGAAGTAAGTTGGCCGCAGTGTTATCACTCAT
GGTTATGGCAGCACTGCATAATTCTCTTACTGTCATGCCATCCGTAAGATGCTTTTCTGTGACTGGTGAG
TACTCAACCAAGTCATTCTGAGAATAGTGTATGCGGCGACCGAGTTGCTCTTGCCCGGCGTCAATACGGG
ATAATACCGCGCCACATAGCAGAACTTTAAAAGTGCTCATCATTGGAAAACGTTCTTCGGGGCGAAAACT
CTCAAGGATCTTACCGCTGTTGAGATCCAGTTCGATGTAACCCACTCGTGCACCCAACTGATCTTCAGCA
TCTTTTACTTTCACCAGCGTTTCTGGGTGAGCAAAAACAGGAAGGCAAAATGCCGCAAAAAAGGGAATAA
GGGCGACACGGAAATGTTGAATACTCATACTCTTCCTTTTTCAATATTATTGAAGCATTTATCAGGGTTA
TTGTCTCATGAGCGGATACATATTTGAATGTATTTAGAAAAATAAACAAATAGGGGTTCCGCGCACATTT
CCCCGAAAAGTGCCACCTGACGTC
